Addgene plasmid #175274: pAAV-rtTA
Purpose: AAV vector mediating neuron-specific expression of rtTA
Depositing lab: Wei Xu. Depositing organization: University of Texas Southwestern Medical Center. Publication: Anterograde transneuronal tracing and genetic control with engineered yellow fever vaccine YFV-17D. Li E, Guo J, Oh SJ, Luo Y, Oliveros HC, Du W, Arano R, Kim Y, Chen YT, Eitson J, Lin DT, Li Y, Roberts T, Schoggins JW, Xu W. Nat Methods. 2021 Nov 25. pii: 10.1038/s41592-021-01319-9. doi: 10.1038/s41592-021-01319-9. PubMed 34824475.
Backbone
  Vector backbone: AAV2
  Backbone size w/o insert (bp): 3951
  Vector type: AAV
Growth in bacteria
  Bacterial resistance: Ampicillin, 100 μg/mL
  Growth temperature: 37°C
  Growth strain: NEB Stable
  Copy number: High Copy
Gene/Insert
  Gene/Insert name: Reverse tetracycline-controlled transactivator (rtTA)
  Species: Synthetic
  Insert size (bp): 708
  Promoter: Synapsin
  Cloning method: Gibson Cloning
  Sequencing primers: 5′ actcagcgctgcctcagtc
Terms and licenses: Academic/Nonprofit Terms; Industry Terms: Not Available to Industry
How to cite: pAAV-rtTA was a gift from Wei Xu (Addgene plasmid # 175274 ; http://n2t.net/addgene:175274 ; RRID:Addgene_175274) For viral preps, please replace (Addgene plasmid # 175274) in the above sentence with: (Addgene viral prep # 175274-AAV1)
