[The description below was written by a language model from this plasmid's Addgene catalogue record and pLannotate feature annotations shown in this document.]
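Description:
pAAV-rtTA is an adeno-associated virus transfer plasmid built on an AAV2 backbone and designed to deliver neuron-specific expression of the reverse tetracycline-controlled transactivator. The sequenced record is about 4.6 kb. In bacteria it is maintained as a high-copy plasmid through a ColE1/pUC-type origin and selected with ampicillin via the β-lactamase gene and its own promoter. An f1 phage origin is also present in the backbone, along with short remnants of pBR322 bom and rop sequences that are annotated only as fragments. The record lists a recombination-deficient growth strain, a common choice for preserving the repeat-rich ITRs.

The payload sits between AAV2 inverted terminal repeats, which provide the cis signals for replication and packaging of the cassette into AAV particles when rep, cap and helper functions are supplied in trans. One ITR is annotated in full. The other appears as fragments spanning the numbering origin of the circular sequence. Within the ITRs, the human synapsin I promoter drives a 708 bp synthetic coding sequence annotated as rtTA3, followed by the human growth hormone polyadenylation signal. No tag, reporter or post-transcriptional enhancer such as WPRE is annotated.

rtTA activates Tet-responsive promoters only in the presence of doxycycline, so this vector serves as the driver half of a Tet-On system: transduced neurons express the transactivator, and a separate TRE-controlled construct can then be switched on with the drug. The associated publication concerns anterograde transneuronal tracing and genetic control using engineered yellow fever vaccine strain YFV-17D, but the record does not specify the responder construct it is paired with.
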