Features (pLannotate 1.2.2; 13 found; start..end, strand, type, name):
      1..76      -  repeat_region  AAV2 ITR (fragment): inverted terminal repeat of adeno-associated virus serotype 2 inverted
    114..561     +  promoter       hSyn promoter: human synapsin I promoter; confers neuron-specific expression (Kügler et al., 2003)
    595..1302    +  CDS            rtTA3: reverse tetracycline transactivator 3 activates expression from Tet-responsive promoters in the presence of doxycycline
   1339..1815    +  polyA_signal   hGH poly(A) signal: human growth hormone polyadenylation signal
   1855..1995    +  repeat_region  AAV2 ITR: inverted terminal repeat of adeno-associated virus serotype 2 inverted
   2000..2051    -  misc_feature   bom (fragment): basis of mobility region from pBR322
   2070..2525    +  rep_origin     f1 ori (sequence partly withheld): f1 bacteriophage origin of replication; arrow indicates direction of (+) strand synthesis
   2526..2575    -  misc_feature   bom (fragment): basis of mobility region from pBR322
   2677..2712    -  CDS            rop (fragment): Rop protein, which maintains plasmids at low copy number; rop
   2807..2911    +  promoter       AmpR promoter: bla
   2912..3772    +  CDS            AmpR: β-lactamase; bla; confers resistance to ampicillin, carbenicillin, and related antibiotics
   3943..4531    +  rep_origin     ori: high-copy-number ColE1/pMB1/pBR322/pUC origin of replication
   4593..4638    -  repeat_region  AAV2 ITR (fragment): inverted terminal repeat of adeno-associated virus serotype 2 inverted
>Addgene plasmid #175274 | pAAV-rtTA | addgene full sequence | sequence record 349083 | Addgene NGS Result
ACCTTTGGTCGCCCGGCCTCAGTGAGCGAGCGAGCGCGCAGAGAGGGAGTGGCCAACTCCATCACTAGGG
GTTCCTGCGGCCGCACGCGCGTCTGCAGAGGGCCCTGCGTATGAGTGCAAGTGGGTTTTAGGACCAGGAT
GAGGCGGGGTGGGGGTGCCTACCTGACGACCGACCCCGACCCACTGGACAAGCACCCAACCCCCATTCCC
CAAATTGCGCATCCCCTATCAGAGAGGGGGAGGGGAAACAGGATGCGGCGAGGCGCGTGCGCACTGCCAG
CTTCAGCACCGCGGACAGTGCCTTCGCCCCCGCCTGGCGGCGCGCGCCACCGCCGCCTCAGCACTGAAGG
CGCGCTGACGTCACTCGCCGGTCCCCCGCAAACTCCCCTTCCCGGCCACCTTGGTCGCGTCCGCGCCGCC
GCCGGCCCAGCCGGACCGCACCACGCGAGGCGCGAGATAGGGGGGCACGGGCGCGACCATCTGCGCTGCG
GCGCCGGCGACTCAGCGCTGCCTCAGTCTGCGGTGGGCAGCGGAGGAGTCGTGTCGTGCCTGAGAGCGCA
GTCGCCACCATGGGATCCGATTGAATTCGCCACCATGTCTAGGCTGGACAAGAGCAAAGTCATAAACGGA
GCTCTGGAATTACTCAATGGTGTCGGTATCGAAGGCCTGACGACAAGGAAACTCGCTCAAAAGCTGGGAG
TTGAGCAGCCTACCCTGTACTGGCACGTGAAGAACAAGCGGGCCCTGCTCGATGCCCTGCCAATCGAGAT
GCTGGACAGGCATCATACCCACTTCTGCCCCCTGGAAGGCGAGTCATGGCAAGACTTTCTGCGGAACAAC
GCCAAGTCATACCGCTGTGCTCTCCTCTCACATCGCGACGGGGCTAAAGTGCATCTCGGCACCCGCCCAA
CAGAGAAACAGTACGAAACCCTGGAAAATCAGCTCGCGTTCCTGTGTCAGCAAGGCTTCTCCCTGGAGAA
CGCACTGTACGCTCTGTCCGCCGTGGGCCACTTTACACTGGGCTGCGTATTGGAGGAACAGGAGCATCAA
GTAGCAAAAGAGGAAAGAGAGACACCTACCACCGATTCTATGCCCCCACTTCTGAGACAAGCAATTGAGC
TGTTCGACCGGCAGGGAGCCGAACCTGCCTTCCTTTTCGGCCTGGAACTAATCATATGTGGCCTGGAGAA
ACAGCTAAAGTGCGAAAGCGGCGGGCCGACCGACGCCCTTGACGATTTTGACTTAGACATGCTCCCAGCC
GATGCCCTTGACGATTTTGACCTTGACATGCTCCCCGGGTAAAAGCTTGCCTCGAGCAGCGCTGCTCGAG
AGATCTACGGGTGGCATCCCTGTGACCCCTCCCCAGTGCCTCTCCTGGCCCTGGAAGTTGCCACTCCAGT
GCCCACCAGCCTTGTCCTAATAAAATTAAGTTGCATCATTTTGTCTGACTAGGTGTCCTTCTATAATATT
ATGGGGTGGAGGGGGGTGGTATGGAGCAAGGGGCAAGTTGGGAAGACAACCTGTAGGGCCTGCGGGGTCT
ATTGGGAACCAAGCTGGAGTGCAGTGGCACAATCTTGGCTCACTGCAATCTCCGCCTCCTGGGTTCAAGC
GATTCTCCTGCCTCAGCCTCCCGAGTTGTTGGGATTCCAGGCATGCATGACCAGGCTCAGCTAATTTTTG
TTTTTTTGGTAGAGACGGGGTTTCACCATATTGGCCAGGCTGGTCTCCAACTCCTAATCTCAGGTGATCT
ACCCACCTTGGCCTCCCAAATTGCTGGGATTACAGGCGTGAACCACTGCTCCCTTCCCTGTCCTTCTGAT
TTTGTAGGTAACCACGTGCGGACCGAGCGGCCGCAGGAACCCCTAGTGATGGAGTTGGCCACTCCCTCTC
TGCGCGCTCGCTCGCTCACTGAGGCCGGGCGACCAAAGGTCGCCCGACGCCCGGGCTTTGCCCGGGCGGC
CTCAGTGAGCGAGCGAGCGCGCAGCTGCCTGCAGGGGCGCCTGATGCGGTATTTTCTCCTTACGCATCTG
TGCGGTATTTCACACCGCATA
[95 nt withheld, positions 2052-2146]
T
[46 nt withheld, positions 2148-2193]
C
[141 nt withheld, positions 2195-2335]
CCTTTGACGTTGGAGTCCACGTTCTTT
[37 nt withheld, positions 2363-2399]
ACTCTATCTCGGGCTATTCTTTTGATTTATAAGGGATTTTGCCGATTTCGGTCTATTGGTTAAAAAATGA
GCTGATTTAACAAAAATTTAACGCGAATTTTAACAAAATATTAACGTTTACAATTTTATGGTGCACTCTC
AGTACAATCTGCTCTGATGCCGCATAGTTAAGCCAGCCCCGACACCCGCCAACACCCGCTGACGCGCCCT
GACGGGCTTGTCTGCTCCCGGCATCCGCTTACAGACAAGCTGTGACCGTCTCCGGGAGCTGCATGTGTCA
GAGGTTTTCACCGTCATCACCGAAACGCGCGAGACGAAAGGGCCTCGTGATACGCCTATTTTTATAGGTT
AATGTCATGATAATAATGGTTTCTTAGACGTCAGGTGGCACTTTTCGGGGAAATGTGCGCGGAACCCCTA
TTTGTTTATTTTTCTAAATACATTCAAATATGTATCCGCTCATGAGACAATAACCCTGATAAATGCTTCA
ATAATATTGAAAAAGGAAGAGTATGAGTATTCAACATTTCCGTGTCGCCCTTATTCCCTTTTTTGCGGCA
TTTTGCCTTCCTGTTTTTGCTCACCCAGAAACGCTGGTGAAAGTAAAAGATGCTGAAGATCAGTTGGGTG
CACGAGTGGGTTACATCGAACTGGATCTCAACAGCGGTAAGATCCTTGAGAGTTTTCGCCCCGAAGAACG
TTTTCCAATGATGAGCACTTTTAAAGTTCTGCTATGTGGCGCGGTATTATCCCGTATTGACGCCGGGCAA
GAGCAACTCGGTCGCCGCATACACTATTCTCAGAATGACTTGGTTGAGTACTCACCAGTCACAGAAAAGC
ATCTTACGGATGGCATGACAGTAAGAGAATTATGCAGTGCTGCCATAACCATGAGTGATAACACTGCGGC
CAACTTACTTCTGACAACGATCGGAGGACCGAAGGAGCTAACCGCTTTTTTGCACAACATGGGGGATCAT
GTAACTCGCCTTGATCGTTGGGAACCGGAGCTGAATGAAGCCATACCAAACGACGAGCGTGACACCACGA
TGCCTGTAGCAATGGCAACAACGTTGCGCAAACTATTAACTGGCGAACTACTTACTCTAGCTTCCCGGCA
ACAATTAATAGACTGGATGGAGGCGGATAAAGTTGCAGGACCACTTCTGCGCTCGGCCCTTCCGGCTGGC
TGGTTTATTGCTGATAAATCTGGAGCCGGTGAGCGTGGGTCTCGCGGTATCATTGCAGCACTGGGGCCAG
ATGGTAAGCCCTCCCGTATCGTAGTTATCTACACGACGGGGAGTCAGGCAACTATGGATGAACGAAATAG
ACAGATCGCTGAGATAGGTGCCTCACTGATTAAGCATTGGTAACTGTCAGACCAAGTTTACTCATATATA
CTTTAGATTGATTTAAAACTTCATTTTTAATTTAAAAGGATCTAGGTGAAGATCCTTTTTGATAATCTCA
TGACCAAAATCCCTTAACGTGAGTTTTCGTTCCACTGAGCGTCAGACCCCGTAGAAAAGATCAAAGGATC
TTCTTGAGATCCTTTTTTTCTGCGCGTAATCTGCTGCTTGCAAACAAAAAAACCACCGCTACCAGCGGTG
GTTTGTTTGCCGGATCAAGAGCTACCAACTCTTTTTCCGAAGGTAACTGGCTTCAGCAGAGCGCAGATAC
CAAATACTGTTCTTCTAGTGTAGCCGTAGTTAGGCCACCACTTCAAGAACTCTGTAGCACCGCCTACATA
CCTCGCTCTGCTAATCCTGTTACCAGTGGCTGCTGCCAGTGGCGATAAGTCGTGTCTTACCGGGTTGGAC
TCAAGACGATAGTTACCGGATAAGGCGCAGCGGTCGGGCTGAACGGGGGGTTCGTGCACACAGCCCAGCT
TGGAGCGAACGACCTACACCGAACTGAGATACCTACAGCGTGAGCTATGAGAAAGCGCCACGCTTCCCGA
AGGGAGAAAGGCGGACAGGTATCCGGTAAGCGGCAGGGTCGGAACAGGAGAGCGCACGAGGGAGCTTCCA
GGGGGAAACGCCTGGTATCTTTATAGTCCTGTCGGGTTTCGCCACCTCTGACTTGAGCGTCGATTTTTGT
GATGCTCGTCAGGGGGGCGGAGCCTATGGAAAAACGCCAGCAACGCGGCCTTTTTACGGTTCCTGGCCTT
TTGCTGGCCTTTTGCTCACATGTCCTGCAGGCAGCTGCGCGCTCGCTCGCTCACTGAGGCCGCCCGGGCG
TCGGGCG
